Addgene plasmid #160585: pUPD2 AlcR (GB1550)
Purpose: Ethanol dependent transcrition factor
Depositing lab: Diego Orzaez. Depositing organization: Agencia Estatal Consejo Superior de Investigaciones Científicas, M.P.
Backbone
  Vector backbone: pUPD2
  Backbone manufacturer: self-made; derived from the BioBrick assembly plasmid pSB1C3
  Vector type: Synthetic Biology
Growth in bacteria
  Bacterial resistance: Chloramphenicol, 25 μg/mL
  Growth temperature: 37°C
  Growth strain: DH5alpha
  Copy number: High Copy
Gene/Insert
  Gene/Insert name: AlcR
  Species: Aspergillus nidulans
  Insert size (bp): 2471
  Mutation: BsaI and BsmBI sites removed
  Cloning method: Restriction Enzyme; 5′ cloning site BsmBI (destroyed during cloning); 3′ cloning site BsmBI (destroyed during cloning)
  Sequencing primers: 5′ gctttcgctaaggatgatttctgg; 3′ cagggtggtgacaccttgcc
Terms and licenses: Academic/Nonprofit Terms; Industry Terms: Not Available to Industry
Depositor comments: Compatible with GoldenBraid; insert can be released with BsaI
How to cite: pUPD2 AlcR (GB1550) was a gift from Diego Orzaez (Addgene plasmid # 160585 ; http://n2t.net/addgene:160585 ; RRID:Addgene_160585)
