[The description below was written by a language model from this plasmid's Addgene catalogue record and pLannotate feature annotations shown in this document.]
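Description:
pUPD2 AlcR (GB1550) is a GoldenBraid-compatible part-entry plasmid for synthetic biology that carries the coding sequence of AlcR, the ethanol-responsive transcription factor of Aspergillus nidulans. The backbone, pUPD2, is a self-made domestication vector derived from the BioBrick assembly plasmid pSB1C3. The feature table reflects that ancestry: BioBrick prefix and suffix remnants flank the cloning position, and bacterial terminators (a his operon terminator, a lambda t0 terminator and a further putative terminator) insulate the insert and marker regions. The 4,572-nt plasmid is maintained at high copy in E. coli through a ColE1/pUC-type origin. It is selected with chloramphenicol through the cat gene, which is driven by its own promoter.

The insert of about 2.5 kb matches the alcR open reading frame. AlcR is the positive regulator of the fungal ethanol regulon, activating alcA and aldA as well as its own expression. Internal BsaI and BsmBI sites were removed so that the part is usable in Type IIS assembly. It was cloned into pUPD2 through BsmBI sites that were destroyed in the process, and it can be released with BsaI for stepwise assembly into GoldenBraid transcriptional units. No eukaryotic promoter or terminator is annotated around the coding sequence, so the plasmid serves as a storage and donor vector for a basic part rather than an expression construct. Regulatory elements would be supplied during downstream assembly. The record describes the purpose only as an ethanol-dependent transcription factor, which is consistent with using AlcR as the regulator component of ethanol-inducible gene switches. The record does not specify the intended expression host or the partner promoter.
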