Features (pLannotate 1.2.2; 9 found; start..end, strand, type, name):
      2..2464    +  CDS            alcR: ALCR_EMENI - Experimental evidence at protein level: Swiss-Prot protein existence level 1. Positive regulatory protein for the ethanol regulon, alcA and aldA. It control positively its own expression and possibly in a negative fashion the expression of the gene coding for ADH-II. From Emericella nidulans (strain FGSC A4 / ATCC 38163 / CBS 112.46 / NRRL 194 / M139) (Aspergillus nidulans).
   2489..2508    +  misc_feature   BioBrick suffix: universal suffix for all parts
   2509..2566    +  terminator     his operon terminator: This putative transcriptin terminator from the E. coli his operon has a 2-bp deletion introduced during synthesis. Its efficiency has not been determined.
   2761..3349    -  rep_origin     ori: high-copy-number ColE1/pMB1/pBR322/pUC origin of replication
   3532..3626    -  terminator     lambda t0 terminator: transcription terminator from phage lambda
   3650..4306    -  CDS            cat: CAT_ECOLX - Experimental evidence at protein level: Swiss-Prot protein existence level 1. This enzyme is an effector of chloramphenicol resistance in bacteria. From Escherichia coli. This protein is used as a marker in many commonly used cloning vectors, such as pACYC184.
   4307..4404    -  promoter       cat promoter: promoter of the E. coli cat gene encoding chloramphenicol acetyltransferase
   4490..4533    -  terminator     bacterial terminator: putative bacterial transcription terminator
   4536..4557    +  misc_feature   BioBrick prefix: BioBrick prefix for parts that do not start with "ATG"
>Addgene plasmid #160585 | pUPD2 AlcR (GB1550) | addgene full sequence | sequence record 322081 | Addgene NGS Result
AATGGCAGATACGCGCCGACGCCAGAATCATAGCTGCGATCCCTGTCGCAAGGGCAAGCGACGCTGTGAT
GCCCCGGAAAATAGAAACGAGGCCAATGAAAACGGCTGGGTTTCGTGTTCAAATTGCAAGCGTTGGAACA
AGGATTGTACCTTCAATTGGCTCTCATCCCAACGCTCCAAGGCAAAAGGGGCTGCACCTAGAGCGAGAAC
AAAGAAAGCCAGGACCGCAACAACCACCAGTGAACCATCAACTTCAGCTGCAACAATCCCTACACCGGAA
AGTGACAATCACGATGCGCCTCCAGTCATAAACTCTCACGACGCGCTCCCGAGCTGGACTCAGGGGCTAC
TCTCCCACCCCGGCGACCTTTTCGATTTCAGCCACTCTGCTATTCCCGCAAATGCAGAAGATGCGGCCAA
CGTGCAGTCAGACGCACCTTTTCCGTGGGATCTAGCCATCCCCGGTGATTTCAGCATGGGCCAACAGCTC
GAGAAACCTCTCAGTCCGCTCAGTTTTCAAGCAGTCCTTCTTCCGCCCCATAGCCCGAACACGGATGACC
TCATTCGCGAGCTGGAAGAGCAGACTACGGATCCGGACTCGGTTACCGATACTAATAGTGTACAACAGGT
CGCTCAAGATGGATCGCTATGGTCTGATCGGCAGTCGCCGCTACTGCCTGAGAACAGTCTGTGCATGGCC
TCAGACAGCACAGCACGGCGATATGCCCGTTCCACAATGACGAAGAATCTGATGCGAATCTACCACGATA
GTATGGAGAATGCACTGTCCTGCTGGCTGACAGAGCACAATTGTCCATACTCCGACCAGATCAGCTACCT
GCCGCCCAAGCAGCGGGCGGAATGGGGCCCGAACTGGTCAAACAGGATGTGCATCCGGGTGTGCCGGCTA
GATCGCGTATCTACCTCATTACGCGGGCGCGCCCTGAGTGCGGAAGAGGACAAAGCCGCAGCCCGAGCCC
TGCATCTGGCGATCGTAGCTTTTGCGTCGCAATGGACGCAGCATGCGCAGAGGGGGGCTGGGCTAAATGT
TCCTGCAGACATAGCCGCCGATGAGAGGTCCATCCGGAGGAACGCCTGGAATGAAGCACGCCATGCCTTG
CAGCACACGACAGGGATTCCATCATTCCGGGTTATATTTGCGAATATCATCTTTTCTCTCACGCAGAGTG
TGCTGGATGATGATGAGCAGCACGGTATGGGTGCACGTCTAGACAAGCTACTCGAAAATGACGGTGCGCC
CGTGTTCCTGGAAACCGCGAACCGTCAGCTTTATACATTCCGACATAAGTTTGCACGAATGCAACGCCGC
GGTAAGGCTTTCAACAGGCTCCCGGGAGGATCTGTCGCATCGACATTCGCCGGTATTTTCGAGACACCGA
CGCCGTCGTCTGAAAGCCCACAGCTTGACCCGGTTGTGGCCAGTGAGGAGCATCGCAGTACATTAAGCCT
TATGTTCTGGCTAGGGATCATGTTCGATACACTAAGCGCTGCAATGTACCAGCGACCACTCGTGGTGTCA
GATGAGGATAGCCAGATATCATCGGCATCTCCACCAAGGCGCGGCGCTGAAACGCCGATCAACCTAGACT
GCTGGGAGCCCCCGAGACAGGTCCCGAGCAATCAAGAAAAGAGCGACGTATGGGGCGACCTCTTCCTCCG
CACCTCGGACTCTCTCCCAGATCACGAATCCCACACACAAATCTCTCAGCCAGCGGCTCGATGGCCCTGC
ACCTACGAACAGGCCGCCGCCGCTCTCTCCTCTGCAACGCCCGTCAAAGTCCTCCTCTACCGCCGCGTCA
CGCAGCTCCAAACCCTCCTCTATCGCGGCGCCAGCCCTGCCCGCCTTGAAGCGGCCATCCAGAGAACGCT
CTACGTTTATAATCACTGGACAGCGAAGTACCAACCATTTATGCAGGACTGCGTTGCTAACCACGAGCTC
CTCCCTTCGCGCATCCAGTCTTGGTACGTCATTCTAGACGGTCACTGGCATCTAGCCGCGATGTTGCTAG
CGGACGTTTTGGAGAGCATCGACCGCGATTCGTACTCTGATATCAACCACATCGACCTTGTAACAAAGCT
AAGGCTCGATAATGCACTAGCAGTTAGTGCCCTTGCGCGCTCTTCACTCCGAGGCCAGGAGCTGGACCCG
GGCAAAGCATCTCCGATGTATCGCCATTTCCATGATTCTCTGACCGAGGTGGCATTCCTGGTAGAACCGT
GGACCGTCGTTCTTATTCACTCGTTTGCCAAAGCTGCGTATATCTTGCTGGACTGTTTAGATCTGGACGG
CCAAGGAAATGCACTAGCGGGGTACCTGCAGCTGCGGCAAAATTGCAACTACTGCATTCGGGCGCTGCAA
TTTCTGGGCAGGAAGTCGGATATGGCGGCGCTGGTTGCGAAGGATTTAGAGAGAGGTTTGAATGGGAAAG
TTGACAGCTTTTTGTAGGCTTTGAGACCACTCATCGCGACTAGTAGCGGCCGCTGCAGTCCGGCAAAAAA
GGGCAAGGTGTCACCACCCTGCCCTTTTTCTTTAAAACCGAAAAGATTACTTCGCGTTATGCAGGCTTCC
TCGCTCACTGACTCGCTGCGCTCGGTCGTTCGGCTGCGGCGAGCGGTATCAGCTCACTCAAAGGCGGTAA
TACGGTTATCCACAGAATCAGGGGATAACGCAGGAAAGAACATGTGAGCAAAAGGCCAGCAAAAGGCCAG
GAACCGTAAAAAGGCCGCGTTGCTGGCGTTTTTCCACAGGCTCCGCCCCCCTGACGAGCATCACAAAAAT
CGACGCTCAAGTCAGAGGTGGCGAAACCCGACAGGACTATAAAGATACCAGGCGTTTCCCCCTGGAAGCT
CCCTCGTGCGCTCTCCTGTTCCGACCCTGCCGCTTACCGGATACCTGTCCGCCTTTCTCCCTTCGGGAAG
CGTGGCGCTTTCTCATAGCTCACGCTGTAGGTATCTCAGTTCGGTGTAGGTCGTTCGCTCCAAGCTGGGC
TGTGTGCACGAACCCCCCGTTCAGCCCGACCGCTGCGCCTTATCCGGTAACTATCGTCTTGAGTCCAACC
CGGTAAGACACGACTTATCGCCACTGGCAGCAGCCACTGGTAACAGGATTAGCAGAGCGAGGTATGTAGG
CGGTGCTACAGAGTTCTTGAAGTGGTGGCCTAACTACGGCTACACTAGAAGAACAGTATTTGGTATCTGC
GCTCTGCTGAAGCCAGTTACCTTCGGAAAAAGAGTTGGTAGCTCTTGATCCGGCAAACAAACCACCGCTG
GTAGCGGTGGTTTTTTTGTTTGCAAGCAGCAGATTACGCGCAGAAAAAAAGGATCTCAAGAAGATCCTTT
GATCTTTTCTACGGGGTCTGACGCTCAGTGGAACGAAAACTCACGTTAAGGGATTTTGGTCATGAGATTA
TCAAAAAGGATCTTCACCTAGATCCTTTTAAATTAAAAATGAAGTTTTAAATCAATCTAAAGTATATATG
AGTAAACTTGGTCTGACAGCTCGAGGCTTGGATTCTCACCAATAAAAAACGCCCGGCGGCAACCGAGCGT
TCTGAACAAATCCAGATGGAGTTCTGAGGTCATTACTGGATCTATCAACAGGAGTCCAAGCGAGCTCGAT
ATCAAATTACGCCCCGCCCTGCCACTCGTCGCAGTACTGTTGTAATTCATTAAGCATTCTGCCGACATGG
AAGCCATCACAAACGGCATGATGAACCTGAATCGCCAGCGGCATCAGCACCTTGTCGCCTTGCGTATAAT
ATTTGCCCATGGTGAAAACGGGGGCGAAGAAGTTGTCCATATTGGCCACGTTTAAATCAAAACTGGTGAA
ACTCACCCAGGGATTGGCTGATACGAAAAACATATTCTCAATAAACCCTTTAGGGAAATAGGCCAGGTTT
TCACCGTAACACGCCACATCTTGCGAATATATGTGTAGAAACTGCCGGAAATCGTCGTGGTATTCACTCC
AGAGTGATGAAAACGTTTCAGTTTGCTCATGGAAAACGGTGTAACAAGGGTGAACACTATCCCATATCAC
CAGCTCACCGTCTTTCATTGCCATACGAAATTCCGGATGAGCATTCATCAGGCGGGCAAGAATGTGAATA
AAGGCCGGATAAAACTTGTGCTTATTTTTCTTTACGGTCTTTAAAAAGGCCGTAATATCCAGCTGAACGG
TCTGGTTATAGGTACATTGAGCAACTGACTGAAATGCCTCAAAATGTTCTTTACGATGCCATTGGGATAT
ATCAACGGTGGTATATCCAGTGATTTTTTTCTCCATTTTAGCTTCCTTAGCTCCTGAAAATCTCGATAAC
TCAAAAAATACGCCCGGTAGTGATCTTATTTCATTATGGTGAAAGTTGGAACCTCTTACGTGCCCGATCA
ACTCGAGTGCCACCTGACGTCTAAGAAACCATTATTATCATGACATTAACCTATAAAAATAGGCGTATCA
CGAGGCAGAATTTCAGATAAAAAAAATCCTTAGCTTTCGCTAAGGATGATTTCTGGAATTCGCGGCCGCT
TCTAGAGCGATGAGTGGTCTCG
